>Addgene plasmid #222526 | pPB-cT3G-cERP2-BOLL | addgene full sequence | sequence record 439887 | Addgene NGS Result
TCACCTCGAGTTTACTCCCTATCAGTGATAGAGAACGTATGAAGAGTTTACTCCCTATCAGTGATAGAGA
ACGTATGCAGACTTTACTCCCTATCAGTGATAGAGAACGTATAAGGAGTTTACTCCCTATCAGTGATAGA
GAACGTATGACCAGTTTACTCCCTATCAGTGATAGAGAACGTATCTACAGTTTACTCCCTATCAGTGATA
GAGAACGTATATCCAGTTTACTCCCTATCAGTGATAGAGAACGTATAAGCTTGCCTATATAAGCAGAGCT
CGTTTAGTGAACCGTCAGATCGCCTGGAGACGCCATCCACGCTGTTTTGACCTCCATAGAAGACACCGGG
ACCGATCCAGCCTACCACAAGTTTGTACAAAAAAGCAGGCTGCCACCATGGAAACCGAGTCCGGGCCGCA
AACATCAAACCAGATGCAAACAGATTCATTATCTCCATCCCCTAATCCTGTGTCACCTGTGCCTTTGAAT
AACCCAACAAGTGCCCCAAGATATGGAACAGTGATCCCTAATCGCATCTTTGTAGGAGGAATTGATTTTA
AGACAAACGAAAGTGATTTAAGAAAATTTTTTTCCCAGTATGGGTCTGTGAAAGAAGTGAAGATTGTAAA
TGACAGAGCTGGAGTATCCAAAGGGTATGGTTTCGTCACTTTTGAAACACAAGAAGATGCACAAAAAATT
TTACAAGAGGCTGAAAAACTTAATTATAAGGATAAGAAGCTGAACATTGGTCCAGCAATAAGAAAACAAC
AAGTAGGGATCCCTCGTTCTAGTATAATGCCAGCAGCTGGAACAATGTATCTAACAACTTCAACTGGATA
TCCTTATACTTACCATAATGGTGTTGCTTATTTTCATACTCCAGAGGTAACTTCGGTCCCACCGCCTTGG
CCTTCACGTTCTGTATGTAGCTCCCCTGTGATGGTAGCTCAGCCCATTTATCAGCAACCTGCATATCACT
ACCAGGCCACCACACAGTATTTACCAGGACAGTGGCAGTGGAGTGTTCCTCAGCCTTCTGCCTCTTCTGC
TCCATTCTTATACCTGCAACCTTCTGAGGTTATTTATCAACCAGTGGAAATTGCACAGGATGGTGGATGT
GTTCCTCCTCCACTGTCTCTGATGGAAACTTCAGTTCCAGAGCCTTATTCTGATCATGGAGTTCAAGCAA
CATATCACCAGGTTTATGCTCCAAGTGCCATCACTATGCCTGCGCCTGTGATGCAGCCTGAGCCAATTAA
AACAGTGTGGAGCATTCATTATTAAACCCAGCTTTCTTGTACAAAGTGGTATACCCATACGATGTTCCAG
ATTACGCTTAGTAATGAGAAATACTCAGAAGATGTCACTCACCATAGTCCGCAGTGAAAGATAAATGATC
ATGGGGCTCGGAGCAGGACAGTTTTAGAGCTAGAAATAGCAAGTAGGCCACTGAGCAAGAACTATGAATG
AGATCTTTAGACATATTGCGGCCGCTTTCTCCGCGATCCAGACATGATAAGATACATTGATGAGTTTGGA
CAAACCAAAACTAGAATGCAGTGAAAAAAATGCCTTATTTGTGAAATTTGTGATGCTATTGCCTTATTTG
TAACCATTATAAGCTGCAATAAACAAGTTATCTATAACAAGAAAATATATATATAATAAGTTATCACGTA
AGTAGAACATGAAATAACAATATAATTATCGTATGAGTTAAATCTTAAAAGTCACGTAAAAGATAATCAT
GCGTCATTTTGACTCACGCGGTCGTTATAGTTCAAAATCAGTGACACTTACCGCATTGACAAGCACGCCT
CACGGGAGCTCCAAGCGGCGACTGAGATGTCCTAAATGCACAGCGACGGATTCGCGCTATTTAGAAAGAG
AGAGCAATATTTCAAGAATGCATGCGTCAATTTTACGCAGACTATCTTTCTAGGGTTAAGAATTCACTGG
CCGTCGTTTTACAACGTCGTGACTGGGAAAACCCTGGCGTTACCCAACTTAATCGCCTTGCAGCACATCC
CCCTTTCGCCAGCTGGCGTAATAGCGAAGAGGCCCGCACCGATCGCCCTTCCCAACAGTTGCGCAGCCTG
AATGGCGAATGGCGCCTGATGCGGTATTTTCTCCTTACGCATCTGTGCGGTATTTCACACCGCATATGGT
GCACTCTCAGTACAATCTGCTCTGATGCCGCATAGTTAAGCCAGCCCCGACACCCGCCAACACCCGCTGA
CGCGCCCTGACGGGCTTGTCTGCTCCCGGCATCCGCTTACAGACAAGCTGTGACCATGTCTCCGGGAGCT
GCATGTGTCAGAGGTTTTCACCGTCATCACCGAAACACGCGAGTTCGAAAGGGCCTCGTGATACGCCTAT
TTTTATAGGTTAATGTCATGATAATAATGGTTTCTTAGACGTCAGGTGGCACTTTTCGGGGAAATGTGCG
CGGAACCCCTATTTGTTTATTTTTCTAAATACATTCAAATATGTATCCGCTCATGAGACAATAACCCTGA
TAAATGCTTCAATAATATTGAAAAAGGAAGAGTATGAGTATTCAACATTTCCGTGTCGCCCTTATTCCCT
TTTTTGCGGCATTTTGCCTTCCTGTTTTTGCTCACCCAGAAACGCTGGTGAAAGTAAAAGATGCTGAAGA
TCAGTTGGGTGCACGAGTGGGTTACATCGAACTGGATCTCAACAGCGGTAAGATCCTTGAGAGTTTTCGC
CCCGAAGAACGTTTTCCAATGATGAGCACTTTTAAAGTTCTGCTATGTGGCGCGGTATTATCCCGTATTG
ACGCCGGGCAAGAGCAACTCGGTCGCCGCATACACTATTCTCAGAATGACTTGGTTGAGTACTCACCAGT
CACAGAAAAGCATCTTACGGATGGCATGACAGTAAGAGAATTATGCAGTGCTGCCATAACCATGAGTGAT
AACACTGCGGCCAACTTACTTCTGACAACGATCGGAGGACCGAAGGAGCTAACCGCTTTTTTGCACAACA
TGGGGGATCATGTAACTCGCCTTGATCGTTGGGAACCGGAGCTGAATGAAGCCATACCAAACGACGAGCG
TGACACCACGATGCCTGTAGCAATGGCAACAACGTTGCGCAAACTATTAACTGGCGAACTACTTACTCTA
GCTTCCCGGCAACAATTAATAGACTGGATGGAGGCGGATAAAGTTGCAGGACCACTTCTGCGCTCGGCCC
TTCCGGCTGGCTGGTTTATTGCTGATAAATCTGGAGCCGGTGAGCGTGGTTCACGCGGTATCATTGCAGC
ACTGGGGCCAGATGGTAAGCCCTCCCGTATCGTAGTTATCTACACGACGGGGAGTCAGGCAACTATGGAT
GAACGAAATAGACAGATCGCTGAGATAGGTGCCTCACTGATTAAGCATTGGTAACTGTCAGACCAAGTTT
ACTCATATATACTTTAGATTGATTTAAAACTTCATTTTTAATTTAAAAGGATCTAGGTGAAGATCCTTTT
TGATAATCTCATGACCAAAATCCCTTAACGTGAGTTTTCGTTCCACTGAGCGTCAGACCCCGTAGAAAAG
ATCAAAGGATCTTCTTGAGATCCTTTTTTTCTGCGCGTAATCTGCTGCTTGCAAACAAAAAAACCACCGC
TACCAGCGGTGGTTTGTTTGCCGGATCAAGAGCTACCAACTCTTTTTCCGAAGGTAACTGGCTTCAGCAG
AGCGCAGATACCAAATACTGTTCTTCTAGTGTAGCCGTAGTTAGGCCACCACTTCAAGAACTCTGTAGCA
CCGCCTACATACCTCGCTCTGCTAATCCTGTTACCAGTGGCTGCTGCCAGTGGCGATAAGTCGTGTCTTA
CCGGGTTGGACTCAAGACGATAGTTACCGGATAAGGCGCAGCGGTCGGGCTGAACGGGGGGTTCGTGCAC
ACAGCCCAGCTTGGAGCGAACGACCTACACCGAACTGAGATACCTACAGCGTGAGCTATGAGAAAGCGCC
ACGCTTCCCGAAGGGAGAAAGGCGGACAGGTATCCGGTAAGCGGCAGGGTCGGAACAGGAGAGCGCACGA
GGGAGCTTCCAGGGGGAAACGCCTGGTATCTTTATAGTCCTGTCGGGTTTCGCCACCTCTGACTTGAGCG
TCGATTTTTGTGATGCTCGTCAGGGGGGCGGAGCCTATGGAAAAACGCCAGCAACGCGGCCTTTTTACGG
TTCCTGGCCTTTTGCTGGCCTTTTGCTCACATGTTCTTTCCTGCGTTATCCCCTGATTCTGTGGATAACC
GTATTACCGCCTTTGAGTGAGCTGATACCGCTCGCCGCAGCCGAACGACCGAGCGCAGCGAGTCAGTGAG
CGAGGAAGCGGATGAGCGCCCAATACGCAAACCGCCTCTCACCGCGCGTTGGCCGATTCATTAATGCAGC
TGGCACGACAGGTTTCCCGACTGGAAAGCGGGCAGTGAGCGCAACGCAAACCGCCTCTCCCCGCGCGTTG
GCCGATTCATTAATGCAGCTGGCACGACAGGTTTCCCGACTGGAAAGCGGGCAGTGAGCGCAACGCAATT
AATGTGAGTTAGCTCACTCATTAGGCACCCCAGGCTTTACACTTTATGCTTCCGGCTCGTATGTTGTGTG
GAATTGTGAGCGGATAACAATTTCACACAGGAAACAGCTATGACCATGATTACGCCAAGGTCGACTTAAC
CCTAGAAAGATAATCATATTGTGACGTACGTTAAAGATAATCATGCGTAAAATTGACGCATGTGTTTTAT
CGGTCTGTATATCGAGGTTTATTTATTAATTTGAATAGATATTAAGTTTTATTATATTTACACTTACATA
CTAATAATAAATTCAACAAACAATTTATTTATGTTTATTTATTTATTAAAAAAAAACAAAAACTCAAAAT
TTCTTCTATAAAGTAACAAAACTTTTAGCAGTGAAAAAAATGCTTTATTTGTGAAATTTGTGATGCTATT
GCTTTATTTGTAACCATTATAAGCTGCAATAAACAAGTTAACAACAACAATTGCATTCATTTTATGTTTC
AGGTTCAGGGGGAGGTGTGGGAGGTTTTTTAAAGCAAGTAAAACCTCTACAAATGTGGTATGGCTGATTA
TGATCCTCTGGAGATTCATGCGCCAGGTTTTCTGGTCATGCACCACGTTCGTGGGCCCTCAGGAACCTCC
ACGTCAGCGGTAACTGTGAAGCCCAGTCGCTCGTAAAAAGGAAGATTCCGGGGAGCACTGGTTTCGAGGA
ACGCCGGCACGCCAGCCCGTTCCGCGGCCTCAACACCAGGAAGAACGACAGCGCTTCCCAAACCTTTACC
TTGGTGATCTGGGCTGACACCGACAGTGGCAAGAAACCACGCAGGCTCCTTTGGTCTATGAGGAGCCAGC
AAGCCCTCCATTTGCTGTTGTGCCGCCAACCTACTCCCTGACAGCTCGGCCATCCGCGGACCTATTTCCG
CGAACACTGCGCCGGCTTCGACGCTTTCCGGAGTAGTCCAGACCGCAACTGCGGCACCATCGTCCGCAAC
CCAAACTTTACCAATGTCCAGACCCACGCGCGTAAGAAACAGCTCTTGCAACTCAGTTACCCTCTCTATG
TGTCTGTCCGGATCTACGGTATGGCGGGTCGCTGGATAATCTGCAAATGCTGCGGCAAGTGTTCGGACAG
CCCGTGGTACATCGTCACGGGTAGCGAGCCTAACAGTGGGCTTATATTCCGTCATGGGGCCGGGGTTCTC
CTCCACGTCGCCGGCCTGCTTCAGCAGGCTGAAGTTGGTGGCGCCGCTGCCCCCGGGGAGCATGTCAAGG
TCAAAATCGTCAAGAGCGTCAGCAGGCAGCATATCAAGGTCAAAGTCGTCAAGGGCATCGGCTGGGAGCA
TGTCTAAGTCAAAATCGTCAAGGGCGTCGGTCGGCCCGCCGCTTTCGCACTTTAGCTGTTTCTCCAGGCC
ACATATGATTAGTTCCAGGCCGAAAAGGAAGGCAGGTTCGGCTCCCTGCCGGTCGAACAGCTCAATTGCT
TGTTTCAGAAGTGGGGGCATAGAATCGGTGGTAGGTGTCTCTCTTTCCTCTTTTGCTACTTGATGCTCCT
GTTCCTCCAATACGCAGCCCAGTGTAAAGTGGCCCACGGCGGACAGAGCGTACAGTGCGTTCTCCAGGGA
GAAGCCTTGCTGACACAGGAACGCGAGCTGATTTTCCAGGGTTTCGTACTGTTTCTCTGTTGGGCGGGTG
CCGAGATGCACTTTAGCCCCGTCACGATGTGAGAGGAGAGCACAGCGGTATGACTTGGCGTTGTTCCGCA
GAAAGTCTTGCCATGACTCGCCTTCCAGGGGGCAGGAGTGGGTATGATGCCTGTCCAGCATCTCGATTGG
CAGGGCATCGAGCAGGGCCCGCTTGTTCTTCACGTGCCAGTACAGGGTAGGCTGCTCAACTCCCAGCTTT
TGAGCGAGTTTCCTTGTCGTCAGGCCTTCGATACCGACTCCATTGAGTAATTCCAGAGCAGAGTTTATGA
CTTTGCTCTTGTCCAGTCTAGACATCTTATCGTCATCGTCTTTGTAATCCATGGTGGCGGATCCCGCGTC
ACGACACCTGTGTTCTGGCGGCAAACCCGTTGCGAAAAAGAACGTTCACGGCGACTACTGCACTTATATA
CGGTTCTCCCCCACCCTCGGGAAAAAGGCGGAGCCAGTACACGACATCACTTTCCCAGTTTACCCCGCGC
CACCTTCTCTAGGCACCGGTTCAATTGCCGACCCCTCCCCCCAACTTCTCGGGCACTGTGGGCCATGTGC
GCTCTGCCCCATGGTAATAGCCATGACTAATACGTAGATGTACTGCCAAGTAGGAAAGTGCCATAAGGTC
ATGTACTGGGCATAATGCCAGGCGGGCCATTTACCGTCATTGACGTCAATAGGGGGCGTACTTGGCATAT
GATACACTTGATGTACTGCCAAGTGGGCAGTTTACCGTAAATACTCCACCCATTGACGTCAATGGAAAGT
GCCTATTGGCGTTACTATGGGAACATACGTCATTATTGACGTCAATGGGCGGGGGTCGTTGGGCGGTCAG
CCAGGCGGGCCATTTACCGTAAGTTATGTAACGCGGAACTCCATATATGGGCTATGAACTAATGACCCCG
TAATTGATTACTATTAATAACTAGTCAATAATCAATGTCATAAGCTCTAATCGCATAATCGAGCTAAGAG
CGATTAATATGCTTAGCTAGCTTAGCTAAGCTAGATTTCTCTATTCTCCCACAATATATAGCAGCTATTA
GCTTAGCAGTCCGAATACGATCGTCCACGATCCATAAGCGTAACACATTTGAGTAGCGACTGACGGGCAC
CGGAGCCACTCGAGTGGAATTA
Features (pLannotate 1.2.2; 27 found; start..end, strand, type, name):
      8..256     +  promoter       TRE3GV promoter (fragment): 3rd-generation Tet-responsive promoter that can be activated by binding of Tet-On® 3G, optimized for retroviral and lentiviral vectors
    263..304     +  promoter       tight TRE promoter (fragment): Tet-responsive promoter PTight, consisting of seven tet operator sequences followed by the minimal CMV promoter
    367..391     +  protein_bind   attB1: mutant version of attB; recombination site for the Gateway® BP reaction BP Clonase™
    434..1282    +  CDS            BOLL: BOLL_HUMAN - Also known as BOULE. Experimental evidence at protein level: Swiss-Prot protein existence level 1. Probable RNA-binding protein, which may be required during spermatogenesis. May act by binding to the 3'-UTR of mRNAs and regulating their translation (By similarity). From Homo sapiens (Human).
   1286..1310    -  protein_bind   attB2: mutant version of attB; recombination site for the Gateway® BP reaction BP Clonase™
   1312..1340    +  CDS            3xHA (fragment): three tandem HA epitope tags
   1378..1400    +  promoter       SNR52 promoter (fragment): promoter for the S. cerevisiae small nucleolar RNA gene SNR52
   1421..1444    +  misc_RNA       gRNA scaffold (fragment): guide RNA scaffold for the Streptococcus pyogenes CRISPR/Cas9 system
   1505..1639    -  polyA_signal   SV40 poly(A) signal: SV40 polyadenylation signal
   1952..2109    +  CDS            lacZα (fragment): LacZα fragment of β-galactosidase; lacZ fragment
   2115..2214    -  misc_feature   bom (fragment): basis of mobility region from pBR322
   2318..2353    -  CDS            rop (fragment): Rop protein, which maintains plasmids at low copy number; rop
   2449..2553    +  promoter       AmpR promoter: bla
   2554..3414    +  CDS            AmpR: β-lactamase; bla; confers resistance to ampicillin, carbenicillin, and related antibiotics
   3585..4173    +  rep_origin     ori: high-copy-number ColE1/pMB1/pBR322/pUC origin of replication
   4356..4448    +  CDS            lacI (fragment): lac repressor; lacI; The lac repressor binds to the lac operator to inhibit transcription in E. coli. This inhibition can be relieved by adding lactose or isopropyl-β-D-thiogalactopyranoside (IPTG).
   4454..4537    +  CDS            lacI (fragment): lac repressor; lacI; The lac repressor binds to the lac operator to inhibit transcription in E. coli. This inhibition can be relieved by adding lactose or isopropyl-β-D-thiogalactopyranoside (IPTG).
   4550..4571    +  protein_bind   CAP binding site: CAP binding activates transcription in the presence of cAMP. E. coli catabolite activator protein
   4586..4616    +  promoter       lac promoter: promoter for the E. coli lac operon
   4624..4640    +  protein_bind   lac operator: The lac repressor binds to the lac operator to inhibit transcription in E. coli. This inhibition can be relieved by adding lactose or isopropyl-β-D-thiogalactopyranoside (IPTG). lac repressor encoded by lacI
   4928..5009    -  polyA_signal   SV40 poly(A) signal: SV40 polyadenylation signal
   5032..5115    -  CDS            large T antigen (fragment): large T antigen from SV40 (simian virus 40)
   5129..5725    -  CDS            pac: PUAC_STRAD - Protein predicted: Swiss-Prot protein existence level 4. Detoxification of puromycin. From Streptomyces alboniger.
   5798..5908    -  CDS            VP48: 3 tandem repeats of the minimal activation domain of herpes simplex virus VP16 (Cheng et al., 2013)
   5838..6535    -  CDS            rtTA3 (fragment): reverse tetracycline transactivator 3 activates expression from Tet-responsive promoters in the presence of doxycycline
   6588..6799    -  promoter       EF-1α core promoter: core promoter for human elongation factor EF-1α
   6800..7179    -  enhancer       CMV enhancer: human cytomegalovirus immediate early enhancer
