[The description below was written by a language model from this plasmid's Addgene catalogue record and pLannotate feature annotations shown in this document.]
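Description:
pPB-cT3G-cERP2-BOLL is a mammalian expression plasmid built on the pPB-cT3G-cERP2 backbone, designed as a PiggyBac transposon for doxycycline-inducible expression of human BOLL (also called BOULE), a probable RNA-binding protein implicated in translational regulation during spermatogenesis. In bacteria it is maintained as a high-copy plasmid through a ColE1/pUC-type origin and selected with ampicillin via the β-lactamase gene. The 7.4 kb sequence also carries small remnants of lac, rop and bom sequences that appear to be cloning-vector leftovers. The automated annotation did not call the PiggyBac terminal repeats, so their positions are not documented in the feature table, although the catalogue entry describes the plasmid as a transposon.

The payload is an all-in-one Tet-On arrangement of two divergently oriented units. In one direction, a third-generation Tet-responsive (TRE3G-type) promoter drives the BOLL coding sequence. The insert is flanked by attB1 and attB2 sites, consistent with Gateway cloning, and is followed by an SV40 polyadenylation signal. A short HA-tag-like fragment lies just past attB2, but the record does not show whether it is fused in frame to BOLL. The brief hits to an SNR52 promoter and a gRNA scaffold are tiny fragments and are probably spurious. On the opposite strand, a CMV enhancer joined to the EF-1α core promoter drives a reverse tetracycline transactivator (rtTA3-like, with VP16-derived activation repeats). This is followed by the puromycin N-acetyltransferase gene and a second SV40 poly(A) signal; how the two coding sequences are linked is not annotated.

With a PiggyBac transposase supplied separately, the cassette can integrate into the genome, stable cells can be selected with puromycin, and BOLL can be switched on with doxycycline. The associated work concerns inducing meiosis from human pluripotent stem cells.
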