Addgene plasmid #222526: pPB-cT3G-cERP2-BOLL
Purpose: PiggyBac transposon plasmid for doxycycline inducible expression of BOLL
Depositing lab: George Church. Depositing organization: Harvard Medical School. Publication: Induction of Meiosis from Human Pluripotent Stem Cells. Pierson Smela M, Adams J, Ma C, Breimann L, Widocki U, Shioda T, Church GM. bioRxiv 2024.05.31.596483 10.1101/2024.05.31.596483.
Backbone
  Vector backbone: pPB-cT3G-cERP2
  Vector type: Mammalian Expression
  Selectable markers: Puromycin
Growth in bacteria
  Bacterial resistance: Ampicillin, 100 μg/mL
  Growth temperature: 37°C
  Growth strain: DH5alpha
  Copy number: High Copy
Gene/Insert
  Gene/Insert name: BOLL
  Species: H. sapiens (human)
  Entrez Gene: BOLL (a.k.a. BOULE)
  Cloning method: Gateway Cloning
Terms and licenses: Academic/Nonprofit Terms; Industry Terms: Not Available to Industry
Depositor comments: Please visit https://doi.org/10.1101/2024.05.31.596483 for bioRxiv preprint.
How to cite: pPB-cT3G-cERP2-BOLL was a gift from George Church (Addgene plasmid # 222526 ; http://n2t.net/addgene:222526 ; RRID:Addgene_222526)
